>Addgene plasmid #47130 | TAL3411 | depositor partial sequence | sequence record 67217 | Insert sequence
ATGGACTACAAAGACCATGACGGTGATTATAAAGATCATGACATCGATTACAAGGATGACGATGACAAGA
TGGCCCCCAAGAAGAAGAGGAAGGTGGGCATTCACCGCGGGGTACCTATGGTGGACTTGAGGACACTCGG
TTATTCGCAACAGCAACAGGAGAAAATCAAGCCTAAGGTCAGGAGCACCGTCGCGCAACACCACGAGGCG
CTTGTGGGGCATGGCTTCACTCATGCGCATATTGTCGCGCTTTCACAGCACCCTGCGGCGCTTGGGACGG
TGGCTGTCAAATACCAAGATATGATTGCGGCCCTGCCCGAAGCCACGCACGAGGCAATTGTAGGGGTCGG
TAAACAGTGGTCGGGAGCGCGAGCACTTGAGGCGCTGCTGACTGTGGCGGGTGAGCTTAGGGGGCCTCCG
CTCCAGCTCGACACCGGGCAGCTGCTGAAGATCGCGAAGAGAGGGGGAGTAACAGCGGTAGAGGCAGTGC
ACGCCTGGCGCAATGCGCTCACCGGGGCCCCCTTGAACCTGACCCCAGACCAGGTAGTCGCAATCGCGTC
ACATGACGGGGGAAAGCAAGCCCTGGAAACCGTGCAAAGGTTGTTGCCGGTCCTTTGTCAAGACCACGGC
CTTACACCGGAGCAAGTCGTGGCCATTGCATCCCACGACGGTGGCAAACAGGCTCTTGAGACGGTTCAGA
GACTTCTCCCAGTTCTCTGTCAAGCCCACGGGCTGACTCCCGATCAAGTTGTAGCGATTGCGTCCAACGG
TGGAGGGAAACAAGCATTGGAGACTGTCCAACGGCTCCTTCCCGTGTTGTGTCAAGCCCACGGTTTGACG
CCTGCACAAGTGGTCGCCATCGCCTCGAATGGCGGCGGTAAGCAGGCGCTGGAAACAGTACAGCGCCTGC
TGCCTGTACTGTGCCAGGATCATGGACTGACCCCAGACCAGGTAGTCGCAATCGCGTCACATGACGGGGG
AAAGCAAGCCCTGGAAACCGTGCAAAGGTTGTTGCCGGTCCTTTGTCAAGACCACGGCCTTACACCGGAG
CAAGTCGTGGCCATTGCAAATAATAACGGTGGCAAACAGGCTCTTGAGACGGTTCAGAGACTTCTCCCAG
TTCTCTGTCAAGCCCACGGGCTGACTCCCGATCAAGTTGTAGCGATTGCGTCCAACGGTGGAGGGAAACA
AGCATTGGAGACTGTCCAACGGCTCCTTCCCGTGTTGTGTCAAGCCCACGGTTTGACGCCTGCACAAGTG
GTCGCCATCGCCAGCCATGATGGCGGTAAGCAGGCGCTGGAAACAGTACAGCGCCTGCTGCCTGTACTGT
GCCAGGATCATGGACTGACCCCAGACCAGGTAGTCGCAATCGCGTCGAACATTGGGGGAAAGCAAGCCCT
GGAAACCGTGCAAAGGTTGTTGCCGGTCCTTTGTCAAGACCACGGCCTTACACCGGAGCAAGTCGTGGCC
ATTGCAAATAATAACGGTGGCAAACAGGCTCTTGAGACGGTTCAGAGACTTCTCCCAGTTCTCTGTCAAG
CCCACGGGCTGACTCCCGATCAAGTTGTAGCGATTGCGAATAACAATGGAGGGAAACAAGCATTGGAGAC
TGTCCAACGGCTCCTTCCCGTGTTGTGTCAAGCCCACGGTTTGACGCCTGCACAAGTGGTCGCCATCGCC
AGCCATGATGGCGGTAAGCAGGCGCTGGAAACAGTACAGCGCCTGCTGCCTGTACTGTGCCAGGATCATG
GACTGACCCCAGACCAGGTAGTCGCAATCGCGTCACATGACGGGGGAAAGCAAGCCCTGGAAACCGTGCA
AAGGTTGTTGCCGGTCCTTTGTCAAGACCACGGCCTTACACCGGAGCAAGTCGTGGCCATTGCATCCCAC
GACGGTGGCAAACAGGCTCTTGAGACGGTTCAGAGACTTCTCCCAGTTCTCTGTCAAGCCCACGGGCTGA
CTCCCGATCAAGTTGTAGCGATTGCGTCGAACATTGGAGGGAAACAAGCATTGGAGACTGTCCAACGGCT
CCTTCCCGTGTTGTGTCAAGCCCACGGTTTGACGCCTGCACAAGTGGTCGCCATCGCCAGCCATGATGGC
GGTAAGCAGGCGCTGGAAACAGTACAGCGCCTGCTGCCTGTACTGTGCCAGGATCATGGACTGACACCCG
AACAGGTGGTCGCCATTGCTTCTAACATCGGAGGACGGCCAGCCTTGGAG
