>Addgene plasmid #47130 | TAL3411 | addgene partial sequence | sequence record 68638 | JDS-TALEN-F 5'-TAGGGGTCGGTAAACAGTGG-3'
TGTGGCGGGTGAGCTTAGGGGGCCTCCGCTCCAGCTCGACACCGGGCAGCTGCTGAAGATCGCGAAGAGA
GGGGGAGTAACAGCGGTAGAGGCAGTGCACGCCTGGCGCAATGCGCTCACCGGGGCCCCCTTGAACCTGA
CCCCAGACCAGGTAGTCGCAATCGCGTCACATGACGGGGGAAAGCAAGCCCTGGAAACCGTGCAAAGGTT
GTTGCCGGTCCTTTGTCAAGACCACGGCCTTACACCGGAGCAAGTCGTGGCCATTGCATCCCACGACGGT
GGCAAACAGGCTCTTGAGACGGTTCAGAGACTTCTCCCAGTTCTCTGTCAAGCCCACGGGCTGACTCCCG
ATCAAGTTGTAGCGATTGCGTCCAACGGTGGAGGGAAACAAGCATTGGAGACTGTCCAACGGCTCCTTCC
CGTGTTGTGTCAAGCCCACGGTTTGACGCCTGCACAAGTGGTCGCCATCGCCTCGAATGGCGGCGGTAAG
CAGGCGCTGGAAACAGTACAGCGCCTGCTGCCTGTACTGTGCCAGGATCATGGACTGACCCCAGACCAGG
TAGTCGCAATCGCGTCACATGACGGGGGAAAGCAAGCCCTGGAAACCGTGCAAAGGTTGTTGCCGGTCCT
TTGTCAAGACCACGGCCTTACACCGGAGCAAGTCGTGGCCATTGCAAATAATAACGGTGGCAAACAGGCT
CTTGAGACGGTTCAGAGACTTCTCCCAGTTCTCTGTCAAGCCCACGGGCTGACTCCCGATCAAGTTGTAG
CGATTGCGTCCAACGGTGGAGGGAAACAAGCATTGGAGACTGTCCAACGGCTCCTTCCCGTGTTGTGTCA
AGCCCACGGTTTGAC
