[The description below was written by a language model from this plasmid's Addgene catalogue record.]
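Description:
TAL3411 is a TALEN expression plasmid built on the JDS70 backbone (about 6.4 kb without insert), a mammalian expression vector that also carries a T7 promoter. It is maintained in E. coli as a high-copy plasmid under ampicillin selection. The record provides only catalogue fields and no feature table, so details such as the replication origin, nuclear localisation signals or polyadenylation signal are not explicitly listed. The use of a BGH reverse sequencing primer suggests a BGH terminator region downstream of the coding sequence.

The insert, roughly 1.4 kb, is an engineered TAL effector repeat array designed to recognise an 18-nucleotide site in the zebrafish col22A1 gene, and it is designated the "right" half-site monomer of a TALEN pair. The array was cloned into the backbone through BsmBI sites that were destroyed in the process. This places it in frame between sequences supplied by the backbone: an N-terminal 3X FLAG tag for detection and a C-terminal wild-type FokI nuclease domain. Because FokI cleaves only as a dimer, this construct is meant to be used with a matching "left" TALEN that binds the opposite strand nearby. The two nuclease domains then come together over the spacer and introduce a double-strand break, and error-prone repair of that break can produce indel mutations that disrupt the gene.

The CMV promoter drives expression in transfected mammalian cells. The T7 promoter allows in vitro transcription of TALEN mRNA, which fits the associated work on targeted gene disruption in somatic zebrafish cells. The insert name indicates that it belongs to a set of TALENs made for the zebrafish community.
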