Addgene plasmid #47130: TAL3411
Depositing lab: Keith Joung. Depositing organization: Massachusetts General Hospital. Publication: Targeted gene disruption in somatic zebrafish cells using engineered TALENs. Sander JD, Cade L, Khayter C, Reyon D, Peterson RT, Joung JK, Yeh JR. Nat Biotechnol. 2011 Aug 5;29(8):697-8. doi: 10.1038/nbt.1934. PubMed 21822241.
Backbone
  Vector backbone: JDS70
  Backbone manufacturer: Addgene plasmid #32285
  Backbone size w/o insert (bp): 6447
  Vector type: Mammalian Expression ; T7
Growth in bacteria
  Bacterial resistance: Ampicillin, 100 μg/mL
  Growth temperature: 37°C
  Growth strain: XL1 Blue
  Copy number: High Copy
Gene/Insert
  Gene/Insert name: ZebrafishCommunity-col22A1-right (alt name: col22A1)
  Species: D. rerio (zebrafish)
  Insert size (bp): 1430
  Promoter: CMV
  Tag / fusion protein: 3X Flag (N terminal on backbone); WT FOKI (C terminal on backbone)
  Cloning method: Restriction Enzyme; 5′ cloning site BsmBI (destroyed during cloning); 3′ cloning site BsmBI (destroyed during cloning)
  Sequencing primers: 5′ CMV-F; 3′ BGH-rev
Terms and licenses: Academic/Nonprofit Terms; Industry Terms: Not Available to Industry
Depositor comments: Target binding site: TCCTTCGTCAGGCCCACA It is strongly recommended that users perform a diagnostic digest to verify this plasmid prior to use. For example, a double digest of the plasmid with BamHI and KpnI should result in two bands at 2.3kb and 5.8kb.
How to cite: TAL3411 was a gift from Keith Joung (Addgene plasmid # 47130 ; http://n2t.net/addgene:47130 ; RRID:Addgene_47130)
